Addgene plasmid #8489: HOXA4 (murine) HA-tag pET
Depositing lab: Corey Largman. Depositing organization: San Francisco VA Health Care System. Publication: Hox homeodomain proteins exhibit selective complex stabilities with Pbx and DNA. Shen WF, Chang CP, Rozenfeld S, Sauvageau G, Humphries RK, Lu M, Lawrence HJ, Cleary ML, Largman C. Nucleic Acids Res 1996 Mar 1;24(5):898-906. 10.1093/nar/24.5.898 PubMed 8600458.
Backbone
  Vector backbone: pET21b
  Backbone size w/o insert (bp): 5400
  Vector type: Bacterial Expression
Growth in bacteria
  Bacterial resistance: Ampicillin, 100 μg/mL
  Growth temperature: 37°C
  Growth strain: DH5alpha
  Copy number: High Copy
Gene/Insert
  Gene/Insert name: HOXA4 (alt names: HOX1D; HOX1.4)
  Species: M. musculus (mouse)
  Insert size (bp): 856
  Mutation: Thr-2 changed to Ala-2 to form better ribosomal binding site
  Entrez Gene: Hoxa4 (a.k.a. AV206827, Hox-1.4, MGC130055)
  Tag / fusion protein: T7 (N terminal on backbone); HA (N terminal on backbone)
  Cloning method: Restriction Enzyme; 5′ cloning site XbaI (not destroyed); 3′ cloning site XbaI/XhoI blunt (destroyed during cloning)
  Sequencing primers: 5′ T7
Resource information
  A portion of this plasmid was derived from a plasmid made by: Deborah Wolgemuth
Terms and licenses: Academic/Nonprofit Terms; Industry Terms: Not Available to Industry
Depositor comments: improved ribosomal binding site: TTC ACC ATG G
How to cite: HOXA4 (murine) HA-tag pET was a gift from Corey Largman (Addgene plasmid # 8489 ; http://n2t.net/addgene:8489 ; RRID:Addgene_8489)
