[The description below was written by a language model from this plasmid's Addgene catalogue record.]
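Description:
HOXA4 (murine) HA-tag pET is a bacterial expression plasmid built on the pET21b backbone (about 5.4 kb without insert) and carrying an approximately 856 bp insert encoding mouse Hoxa4, also known as Hox-1.4 or HOX1D. It is selected with ampicillin and is recorded as a high-copy plasmid maintained in a standard cloning strain. No feature table accompanies the record, so the promoter and origin are not explicitly listed. However, pET21-series vectors generally drive the insert from a T7 promoter under lac operator control, which requires a host supplying T7 RNA polymerase or an in vitro transcription/translation system. The use of a T7 sequencing primer at the 5′ end is consistent with this arrangement.

The Hoxa4 coding sequence was inserted by restriction cloning. The XbaI site at the 5′ junction was retained, while the blunted XbaI/XhoI junction at the 3′ end was destroyed. The record lists a T7 tag and an HA epitope tag, both N-terminal and attributed to the backbone, so the homeodomain protein can be detected or immunoprecipitated with anti-tag antibodies. The second codon was changed from threonine to alanine. The depositor notes that this creates an improved ribosome-binding (translation initiation) context around the start codon. How this start codon relates to the N-terminal tags is not explained in the record.

The associated publication examined how Hox homeodomain proteins differ in the stability of their complexes with Pbx and DNA. This suggests the construct was used to produce tagged Hoxa4 protein for DNA-binding and protein-interaction assays.
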