>Addgene plasmid #8489 | HOXA4 (murine) HA-tag pET | addgene partial sequence | sequence record 17347 | 8489 with pBRrevBam
CCGGCCACGATGCGTCCGGCGTAGAGGATCGAGATCTCGATCCCGCGAAATTAATACGACTCACTATAGG
GGAATTGTGAGCGGATAACAATTCCCCTCTAGACCATGGGATACCCATACGACGTCCCAGACTACGCTAG
CCTCGCCATGGCGATGAGCTCGTTTTTGATAAACTCCAACTACATCGAGCCCAAGTTCCCTCCTTTCGAG
GAGTTCGCCCCGCACGGTGGCCCGGGCGGTGGGGACGGCGCCGTGGGCGGGGGTCCCGGCTACCCGCGGC
CCC
