>Addgene plasmid #8489 | HOXA4 (murine) HA-tag pET | addgene partial sequence | sequence record 17348 | 8489 with T7
TCTAGACCATGGGATACCCATACGACGTCCCAGACTACGCTAGCCTCGCCATGGCGATGAGCTCGTTTTT
GATAAACTCCAACTACATCGAGCCCAAGTTCCCTCCTTTCGAGGAGTTCGCCCCGCACGGTGGCCCGGGC
GGTGGGGACGGCGCCGTGGGCGGGGGTCCCGGCTACCCGCGGCCCCAGAGCGCCCCGCACCTGCCGGCCC
CGAACCCGCACGCGGCCCGCCAGCCCCCCGCTTACTACGCGCCGCGGGCGCGCGAGCCCAGCTACCCCGG
GGGCCTGTACCCCGCGCCCGCCGCCGCCTGTCCCTACGCCTGCCGCGGGGCCAGCCCCGCGCGACCC
